>Addgene plasmid #18549 | T4 Lysozyme L121A WT* | addgene partial sequence | sequence record 24335 | 3primeUP
NTGAAAAGCCCGCCTCATTAGGCGGGCTCAGATCTGCTCATGTTTGACAGCTTATCATCGATAAGCTCCC
CTCGAGTCACGACGTTGTAAAACGACGGCCAGTGCCAAGCTTCGGCAATAAATTCTTGATATGTTTTCAT
ATGTTTCCTTTAAATATTTTAATTAGTAATTGTCTATTCAAGTAATTGTGAATATACTATCACAATTCCA
AGAGAAAGTAAACAGCTTTATAGATTTTTATACGCGTCCCAAGTGCCAGTTCTAAACGTTGTAATGACTC
GTTTTGCGCGATTAGGTGTTTGATTATACCATCTACTTTTAGCTAAGTTAACTGCTGCTTCATCCCAGCG
TTTTTGTTGAGCCATACGTAAAGAGTTAGTAAATCCTGCCACACCGGTTTCTCCCATTTGGAAAACCATA
TTAATCAATGCAGCGCGACGAACCGCATCAAGAGAATCATAAACCGGTTTTAATTTAGCATTTCTCAGAA
TTCCGCGAACAGCAGCATCAACATCCTGATTAAAGAGTTTTTCAGCCTCATCTTTTGTAATTACACCATT
AGTATTACGCCCAATAGCTTTATCTAATTCAGATTTAGCAGCATTAAGTGATGGACTTTTTGTAAGCAAA
TGACCGATGCCAATAGTGTAATAGCCTTCTGTGTCTTTATAGATTTTAAGTCTAAGACCTTCATCTATAC
GTAACATTTCAAATATATTCATAATACCTCCTANGCATCGATGGATCCCGGGTACCGAGCTCGANTCGTA
TCATGGTCATAGCTGGTCCGGGTGAATTGTACCGCTCGANCNGTTCCGGGNGAATGTANCGC
