[The description below was written by a language model from this plasmid's Addgene catalogue record.]
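Description:
T4 Lysozyme L121A WT* is a bacterial expression plasmid built on the pHS1403 backbone (about 5 kb without insert) that carries a mutant form of the bacteriophage T4 lysozyme gene (gene e). It is maintained in E. coli as a high-copy plasmid under ampicillin selection. The record gives no feature table, and it does not state the promoter, the origin of replication or any other regulatory elements of the backbone, so how expression is driven and controlled cannot be described from the information available. No fusion tags or reporters are listed.

The insert is roughly 600 bp and was cloned as a BamHI–HindIII fragment, with both sites preserved. According to the depositor's note, the BamHI site lies 27 bp from the start codon and the HindIII site 115 bp from the stop codon, so the fragment includes short flanking regions on either side of the coding sequence and can be excised or transferred intact. The mutation field reads "L121A WT*": leucine 121 is replaced by alanine. The "WT*" designation is not defined in the record, but in the T4 lysozyme literature it conventionally denotes the cysteine-free pseudo-wild-type protein used as a reference background for mutants.

The record does not state an intended use. A leucine-to-alanine substitution of this kind is typical of large-to-small replacements made to study how such changes affect protein stability, packing and structure, and the plasmid would serve to produce the variant protein in bacteria for that sort of biophysical or crystallographic work.
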