Addgene plasmid #18549: T4 Lysozyme L121A WT*
Depositing lab: Brian Matthews. Depositing organization: University of Oregon.
Backbone
  Vector backbone: pHS1403
  Backbone size w/o insert (bp): 5000
  Vector type: Bacterial Expression
Growth in bacteria
  Bacterial resistance: Ampicillin, 100 μg/mL
  Growth temperature: 37°C
  Growth strain: DH5alpha
  Copy number: High Copy
Gene/Insert
  Gene/Insert name: T4 Lysozyme
  Species: Bacteriophage T4
  Insert size (bp): 600
  Mutation: L121A WT*
  GenBank ID: NP_049736
  Entrez Gene: e (a.k.a. T4p123)
  Cloning method: Restriction Enzyme; 5′ cloning site BamHI (not destroyed); 3′ cloning site HindIII (not destroyed)
  Sequencing primers: 5′ na; 3′ GGCGTATCACGAGGCCC
Terms and licenses: Academic/Nonprofit Terms; Industry Terms: Not Available to Industry
Depositor comments: The BamHI site is 27 bp from the ATG and the HindIII site is 115 bp from the stop.
How to cite: T4 Lysozyme L121A WT* was a gift from Brian Matthews (Addgene plasmid # 18549 ; http://n2t.net/addgene:18549 ; RRID:Addgene_18549)
